Addgene plasmid #111811: pZac2.1-GfaABC1D-Rpl22-HA
Purpose: Express Rpl22HA in astrocytes
Depositing lab: Baljit Khakh. Depositing organization: University of California, Los Angeles (UCLA). Publication: Reducing Astrocyte Calcium Signaling In Vivo Alters Striatal Microcircuits and Causes Repetitive Behavior. Yu X, Taylor AMW, Nagai J, Golshani P, Evans CJ, Coppola G, Khakh BS. Neuron. 2018 Aug 27. pii: S0896-6273(18)30688-3. doi: 10.1016/j.neuron.2018.08.015. PubMed 30174118.
Backbone
  Vector backbone: pZac2.1
  Backbone size w/o insert (bp): 4466
  Total vector size (bp): 4955
Growth in bacteria
  Bacterial resistance: Ampicillin, 100 μg/mL
  Growth temperature: 37°C
  Growth strain: NEB Stable
  Copy number: High Copy
Gene/Insert
  Gene/Insert name: Ribosomal protein L22 (alt name: Rpl22)
  Species: M. musculus (mouse)
  Insert size (bp): 489
  GenBank ID: NM_001277113.1
  Entrez Gene: Rpl22 (a.k.a. 2700038K18Rik)
  Tag / fusion protein: HA (C terminal on insert)
Terms and licenses: Academic/Nonprofit Terms; Industry Terms: Not Available to Industry
How to cite: pZac2.1-GfaABC1D-Rpl22-HA was a gift from Baljit Khakh (Addgene plasmid # 111811 ; http://n2t.net/addgene:111811 ; RRID:Addgene_111811)
