[The description below was written by a language model from this plasmid's Addgene catalogue record and pLannotate feature annotations shown in this document.]
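Description:
pZac2.1-GfaABC1D-Rpl22-HA is an adeno-associated virus (AAV) transfer plasmid of 4,955 bp built on the pZac2.1 backbone and intended to express an epitope-tagged ribosomal protein in astrocytes. It is maintained in E. coli through a high-copy ColE1/pUC-type origin and selected with ampicillin via the β-lactamase (AmpR) gene. An f1 origin and remnants of lac regulatory and lacZα sequences are also present as backbone carry-over. The annotated RSF ori and lacI fragments are short partial matches rather than functional elements. Two AAV2 inverted terminal repeats flank the expression cassette and define the segment that is replicated and packaged into AAV particles when helper functions are supplied.

The payload is mouse Rpl22 (ribosomal protein L22) fused at its C terminus to HA, which the feature table identifies as three tandem HA epitopes. The construct name indicates that expression is driven by GfaABC1D, a compact GFAP-derived promoter commonly used for astrocyte-selective expression. The automated annotation does not label this promoter, but an unannotated stretch between the upstream ITR and the chimeric β-globin/immunoglobulin intron is where it would be expected to lie. The intron aids transcript processing, a T7 promoter sits just upstream of the coding sequence, and an SV40 polyadenylation signal follows the tagged gene.

Because tagged Rpl22 is incorporated into ribosomes, constructs of this kind are generally used to immunoprecipitate ribosome-bound mRNA with anti-HA antibodies (the RiboTag approach). Here, that would allow astrocyte-specific profiling of translating transcripts after viral delivery in vivo. The record itself states the purpose only as expressing Rpl22HA in astrocytes.
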