Features (pLannotate 1.2.2; 18 found; start..end, strand, type, name):
     22..155     +  rep_origin     RSF ori (fragment): Plasmids containing the RSF 1030 origin of replication can be propagated in E. coli cells that contain additional plasmids with compatible origins.
    157..249     +  CDS            lacI (fragment): lac repressor; lacI; The lac repressor binds to the lac operator to inhibit transcription in E. coli. This inhibition can be relieved by adding lactose or isopropyl-β-D-thiogalactopyranoside (IPTG).
    262..283     +  protein_bind   CAP binding site: CAP binding activates transcription in the presence of cAMP. E. coli catabolite activator protein
    298..328     +  promoter       lac promoter: promoter for the E. coli lac operon
    336..352     +  protein_bind   lac operator: The lac repressor binds to the lac operator to inhibit transcription in E. coli. This inhibition can be relieved by adding lactose or isopropyl-β-D-thiogalactopyranoside (IPTG). lac repressor encoded by lacI
    413..543     -  repeat_region  AAV2 ITR (fragment): inverted terminal repeat of adeno-associated virus serotype 2 inverted
   1394..1526    +  intron         chimeric intron: chimera between introns from human β-globin and immunoglobulin heavy chain genes
   1571..1589    +  promoter       T7 promoter: promoter for bacteriophage T7 RNA polymerase
   1607..1972    +  CDS            Rpl22 (sequence partly withheld): RL22_MOUSE - Experimental evidence at protein level: Swiss-Prot protein existence level 1. From Mus musculus (Mouse).
   1997..2086    +  CDS            3xHA: three tandem HA epitope tags
   2135..2256    -  polyA_signal   SV40 poly(A) signal: SV40 polyadenylation signal
   2279..2347    -  CDS            large T antigen (fragment): large T antigen from SV40 (simian virus 40)
   2418..2548    +  repeat_region  AAV2 ITR (fragment): inverted terminal repeat of adeno-associated virus serotype 2 inverted
   2562..2719    +  CDS            lacZα (fragment): LacZα fragment of β-galactosidase; lacZ fragment
   2724..3152    +  rep_origin     f1 ori (sequence partly withheld): f1 bacteriophage origin of replication; arrow indicates direction of (+) strand synthesis
   3205..3309    +  promoter       AmpR promoter: bla
   3310..4170    +  CDS            AmpR: β-lactamase; bla; confers resistance to ampicillin, carbenicillin, and related antibiotics
   4341..4929    +  rep_origin     ori: high-copy-number ColE1/pMB1/pBR322/pUC origin of replication
>Addgene plasmid #111811 | pZac2.1-GfaABC1D-Rpl22-HA | addgene full sequence | sequence record 217178 | Addgene NGS Result
GTTCCTGGCCTTTTGCTGGCCTTTTGCTCACATGTTCTTTCCTGCGTTATCCCCTGATTCTGTGGATAAC
CGTATTACCGCCTTTGAGTGAGCTGATACCGCTCGCCGCAGCCGAACGACCGAGCGCAGCGAGTCAGTGA
GCGAGGAAGCGGAAGAGCGCCCAATACGCAAACCGCCTCTCCCCGCGCGTTGGCCGATTCATTAATGCAG
CTGGCACGACAGGTTTCCCGACTGGAAAGCGGGCAGTGAGCGCAACGCAATTAATGTGAGTTAGCTCACT
CATTAGGCACCCCAGGCTTTACACTTTATGCTTCCGGCTCGTATGTTGTGTGGAATTGTGAGCGGATAAC
AATTTCACACAGGAAACAGCTATGACCATGATTACGCCAGATTTAATTAAGGCCTTAATTAGGCTGCGCG
CTCGCTCGCTCACTGAGGCCGCCCGGGCAAAGCCCGGGCGTCGGGCGACCTTTGGTCGCCCGGCCTCAGT
GAGCGAGCGAGCGCGCAGAGAGGGAGTGGCCAACTCCATCACTAGGGGTTCCTTGTAGTTAATGATTAAC
CCGCCATGCTACTTATCTACGTAGCCATGCTCTAGGAAGATCTAACATATCCTGGTGTGGAGTAGGGGAC
GCTGCTCTGACAGAGGCTCGGGGGCCTGAGCTGGCTCTGTGAGCTGGGGAGGAGGCAGACAGCCAGGCCT
TGTCTGCAAGCAGACCTGGCAGCATTGGGCTGGCCGCCCCCCAGGGCCTCCTCTTCATGCCCAGTGAATG
ACTCACCTTGGCACAGACACAATGTTCGGGGTGGGCACAGTGCCTGCTTCCCGCCGCACCCCAGCCCCCC
TCAAATGCCTTCCGAGAAGCCCATTGAGCAGGGGGCTTGCATTGCACCCCAGCCTGACAGCCTGGCATCT
TGGGATAAAAGCAGCACAGCCCCCTAGGGGCTGCCCTTGCTGTGTGGCGCCACCGGCGGTGGAGAACAAG
GCTCTATTCAGCCTGTGCCCAGGAAAGGGGATCAGGGGATGCCCAGGCATGGACAGTGGGTGGCAGGGGG
GGAGAGGAGGGCTGTCTGCTTCCCAGAAGTCCAAGGACACAAATGGGTGAGGGGAGAGCTCTCCCCATAG
CTGGGCTGCGGCCCAACCCCACCCCCTCAGGCTATGCCAGGGGGTGTTGCCAGGGGCACCCGGGCATCGC
CAGTCTAGCCCACTCCTTCATAAAGCCCTCGCATCCCAGGAGCGAGCAGAGCCAGAGCAGGTTGGAGAGG
AGACGCATCACCTCCGCTGCTCGCAAGCTTTATTGCGGTAGTTTATCACAGTTAAATTGCTAACGCAGTC
AGTGCTTCTGACACAACAGTCTCGAACTTAAGCTGCAGAAGTTGGTCGTGAGGCACTGGGCAGGTAAGTA
TCAAGGTTACAAGACAGGTTTAAGGAGACCAATAGAAACTGGGCTTGTCGAGACAGAGAAGACTCTTGCG
TTTCTGATAGGCACCTATTGGTCTTACTGACATCCACTTTGCCTTTCTCTCCACAGGTGTCCACTCCCAG
TTCAATTACAGCTCTTAAGGCTAGAGTACTTAATACGACTCACTATAGGCTAGCCTCGAGGCCGCCATGG
CGCCTGTGAAAAAGCTTGTGGCGAAGGGGGGCAAAAAA
[342 nt withheld, positions 1649-1990]
GAATTCTACCCATACGATGTTCCTGACTATGCGGGCTATCCCTATGACGTCCCGGACTATGCAGGATCCT
ATCCATATGACGTTCCAGATTACGCTGCTCAGTAGTCTAGAGTCGACCCGGGCGGCCGCTTCGAGCAGAC
ATGATAAGATACATTGATGAGTTTGGACAAACCACAACTAGAATGCAGTGAAAAAAATGCTTTATTTGTG
AAATTTGTGATGCTATTGCTTTATTTGTAACCATTATAAGCTGCAATAAACAAGTTAACAACAACAATTG
CATTCATTTTATGTTTCAGGTTCAGGGGGAGATGTGGGAGGTTTTTTAAAGCAAGTAAAACCTCTACAAA
TGTGGTAAAATCGATAAGGATCTTCCTAGAGCATGGCTACGTAGATAAGTAGCATGGCGGGTTAATCATT
AACTACAAGGAACCCCTAGTGATGGAGTTGGCCACTCCCTCTCTGCGCGCTCGCTCGCTCACTGAGGCCG
GGCGACCAAAGGTCGCCCGACGCCCGGGCTTTGCCCGGGCGGCCTCAGTGAGCGAGCGAGCGCGCAGCCT
TAATTAACCTAATTCACTGGCCGTCGTTTTACAACGTCGTGACTGGGAAAACCCTGGCGTTACCCAACTT
AATCGCCTTGCAGCACATCCCCCTTTCGCCAGCTGGCGTAATAGCGAAGAGGCCCGCACCGATCGCCCTT
CCCAACAGTTGCGCAGCCTGAATGGCGAATGGG
[124 nt withheld, positions 2724-2847]
C
[91 nt withheld, positions 2849-2939]
A
[49 nt withheld, positions 2941-2989]
CCTTTGACGTTGGAGTCCACGTTCTTT
[37 nt withheld, positions 3017-3053]
ACCCTATCTCGGTCTATTCTTTTGATTTATAAGGGATTTTGCCGATTTCGGCCTATTGGTTAAAAAATGA
GCTGATTTAACAAAAATTTAACGCGAATTTTAACAAAATATTAACGCTTACAATTTAGGTGGCACTTTTC
GGGGAAATGTGCGCGGAACCCCTATTTGTTTATTTTTCTAAATACATTCAAATATGTATCCGCTCATGAG
ACAATAACCCTGATAAATGCTTCAATAATATTGAAAAAGGAAGAGTATGAGTATTCAACATTTCCGTGTC
GCCCTTATTCCCTTTTTTGCGGCATTTTGCCTTCCTGTTTTTGCTCACCCAGAAACGCTGGTGAAAGTAA
AAGATGCTGAAGATCAGTTGGGTGCACGAGTGGGTTACATCGAACTGGATCTCAACAGCGGTAAGATCCT
TGAGAGTTTTCGCCCCGAAGAACGTTTTCCAATGATGAGCACTTTTAAAGTTCTGCTATGTGGCGCGGTA
TTATCCCGTATTGACGCCGGGCAAGAGCAACTCGGTCGCCGCATACACTATTCTCAGAATGACTTGGTTG
AGTACTCACCAGTCACAGAAAAGCATCTTACGGATGGCATGACAGTAAGAGAATTATGCAGTGCTGCCAT
AACCATGAGTGATAACACTGCGGCCAACTTACTTCTGACAACGATCGGAGGACCGAAGGAGCTAACCGCT
TTTTTGCACAACATGGGGGATCATGTAACTCGCCTTGATCGTTGGGAACCGGAGCTGAATGAAGCCATAC
CAAACGACGAGCGTGACACCACGATGCCTGTAGCAATGGCAACAACGTTGCGCAAACTATTAACTGGCGA
ACTACTTACTCTAGCTTCCCGGCAACAATTAATAGACTGGATGGAGGCGGATAAAGTTGCAGGACCACTT
CTGCGCTCGGCCCTTCCGGCTGGCTGGTTTATTGCTGATAAATCTGGAGCCGGTGAGCGTGGGTCTCGCG
GTATCATTGCAGCACTGGGGCCAGATGGTAAGCCCTCCCGTATCGTAGTTATCTACACGACGGGGAGTCA
GGCAACTATGGATGAACGAAATAGACAGATCGCTGAGATAGGTGCCTCACTGATTAAGCATTGGTAACTG
TCAGACCAAGTTTACTCATATATACTTTAGATTGATTTAAAACTTCATTTTTAATTTAAAAGGATCTAGG
TGAAGATCCTTTTTGATAATCTCATGACCAAAATCCCTTAACGTGAGTTTTCGTTCCACTGAGCGTCAGA
CCCCGTAGAAAAGATCAAAGGATCTTCTTGAGATCCTTTTTTTCTGCGCGTAATCTGCTGCTTGCAAACA
AAAAAACCACCGCTACCAGCGGTGGTTTGTTTGCCGGATCAAGAGCTACCAACTCTTTTTCCGAAGGTAA
CTGGCTTCAGCAGAGCGCAGATACCAAATACTGTTCTTCTAGTGTAGCCGTAGTTAGGCCACCACTTCAA
GAACTCTGTAGCACCGCCTACATACCTCGCTCTGCTAATCCTGTTACCAGTGGCTGCTGCCAGTGGCGAT
AAGTCGTGTCTTACCGGGTTGGACTCAAGACGATAGTTACCGGATAAGGCGCAGCGGTCGGGCTGAACGG
GGGGTTCGTGCACACAGCCCAGCTTGGAGCGAACGACCTACACCGAACTGAGATACCTACAGCGTGAGCT
ATGAGAAAGCGCCACGCTTCCCGAAGGGAGAAAGGCGGACAGGTATCCGGTAAGCGGCAGGGTCGGAACA
GGAGAGCGCACGAGGGAGCTTCCAGGGGGAAACGCCTGGTATCTTTATAGTCCTGTCGGGTTTCGCCACC
TCTGACTTGAGCGTCGATTTTTGTGATGCTCGTCAGGGGGGCGGAGCCTATGGAAAAACGCCAGCAACGC
GGCCTTTTTACG
